>Addgene plasmid #103353 | LSB-hsa-miR-214-3p | depositor full sequence | sequence record 195755 | Full Sequence
AATTGAGGGGATAACGCAGGAAAGAACATGTGAGCAAAAGGCCAGCAAAAGGCCAGGAACCGTAAAAAGG
CCGCGTTGCTGGCGTTTTTCCATAGGCTCCGCCCCCCTGACGAGCATCACAAAAATCGACGCTCAAGTCA
GAGGTGGCGAAACCCGACAGGACTATAAAGATACCAGGCGTTTCCCCCTGGAAGCTCCCTCGTGCGCTCT
CCTGTTCCGACCCTGCCGCTTACCGGATACCTGTCCGCCTTTCTCCCTTCGGGAAGCGTGGCGCTTTCTC
ATAGCTCACGCTGTAGGTATCTCAGTTCGGTGTAGGTCGTTCGCTCCAAGCTGGGCTGTGTGCACGAACC
CCCCGTTCAGCCCGACCGCTGCGCCTTATCCGGTAACTATCGTCTTGAGTCCAACCCGGTAAGACACGAC
TTATCGCCACTGGCAGCAGCCACTGGTAACAGGATTAGCAGAGCGAGGTATGTAGGCGGTGCTACAGAGT
TCTTGAAGTGGTGGCCTAACTACGGCTACACTAGAAGAACAGTATTTGGTATCTGCGCTCTGCTGAAGCC
AGTTACCTTCGGAAAAAGAGTTGGTAGCTCTTGATCCGGCAAACAAACCACCGCTGGTAGCGGTGGTTTT
TTTGTTTGCAAGCAGCAGATTACGCGCAGAAAAAAAGGATCTCAAGAAGATCCTTTGATCTTTTCTACGG
GGTCTGACGCTCAGTGGAACGAAAACTCACGTTAAGGGATTTTGGTCATGAGATTATCAAAAAGGATCTT
CACCTAGATCCTTTTAAATTAAAAATGAAGTTTTAAATCAATCTAAAGTATATATGAGTAAACTTGGTCT
GACAGTTACCAATGCTTAATCAGTGAGGCACCTATCTCAGCGATCTGTCTATTTCGTTCATCCATAGTTG
CCTGACTCCCCGTCGTGTAGATAACTACGATACGGGAGGGCTTACCATCTGGCCCCAGTGCTGCAATGAT
ACCGCGAGAACCACGCTCACCGGCTCCAGATTTATCAGCAATAAACCAGCCAGCCGGAAGGGCCGAGCGC
AGAAGTGGTCCTGCAACTTTATCCGCCTCCATCCAGTCTATTAATTGTTGCCGGGAAGCTAGAGTAAGTA
GTTCGCCAGTTAATAGTTTGCGCAACGTTGTTGCCATTGCTACAGGCATCGTGGTGTCACGCTCGTCGTT
TGGTATGGCTTCATTCAGCTCCGGTTCCCAACGATCAAGGCGAGTTACATGATCCCCCATGTTGTGCAAA
AAAGCGGTTAGCTCCTTCGGTCCTCCGATCGTTGTCAGAAGTAAGTTGGCCGCAGTGTTATCACTCATGG
TTATGGCAGCACTGCATAATTCTCTTACTGTCATGCCATCCGTAAGATGCTTTTCTGTGACTGGTGAGTA
CTCAACCAAGTCATTCTGAGAATAGTGTATGCGGCGACCGAGTTGCTCTTGCCCGGCGTCAATACGGGAT
AATACCGCGCCACATAGCAGAACTTTAAAAGTGCTCATCATTGGAAAACGTTCTTCGGGGCGAAAACTCT
CAAGGATCTTACCGCTGTTGAGATCCAGTTCGATGTAACCCACTCGTGCACCCAACTGATCTTCAGCATC
TTTTACTTTCACCAGCGTTTCTGGGTGAGCAAAAACAGGAAGGCAAAATGCCGCAAAAAAGGGAATAAGG
GCGACACGGAAATGTTGAATACTCATACTCTTCCTTTTTCAATATTATTGAAGCATTTATCAGGGTTATT
GTCTCATGAGCGGATACATATTTGAATGTAGCTCCGAATTTCTCGAGGGCTTGTCGACGACGGCGGTCTC
CGTCGTCAGGATCATGAATTCGACCCGCCTGCCACCATGACCGAGTACAAGCCCACGGTGCGCCTCGCCA
CCCGCGACGACGTCCCCCGGGCCGTACGCACCCTCGCCGCCGCGTTCGCCGACTACCCCGCCACGCGCCA
CACCGTCGACCCGGACCGCCACATCGAGCGGGTCACCGAGCTGCAAGAACTCTTCCTCACGCGCGTCGGG
CTCGACATCGGCAAGGTGTGGGTCGCGGACGACGGCGCCGCGGTGGCGGTCTGGACCACGCCGGAGAGCG
TCGAAGCGGGGGCGGTGTTCGCCGAGATCGGCCCGCGCATGGCCGAGTTGAGCGGTTCCCGGCTGGCCGC
GCAGCAACAGATGGAAGGCCTCCTGGCGCCGCACCGGCCCAAGGAGCCCGCGTGGTTCCTGGCCACCGTC
GGCGTCTCGCCCGACCACCAGGGCAAGGGTCTGGGCAGCGCCGTCGTGCTCCCCGGAGTGGAGGCGGCCG
AGCGCGCCGGGGTGCCCGCCTTCCTGGAGACATCCGCGCCCCGCAACCTCCCCTTCTACGAGCGGCTCGG
CTTCACCGTCACCGCCGACGTCGAGGTGCCCGAAGGACCGCGCACCTGGTGCATGACCCGCAAGCCCGGT
GCCTGATACGCGTGAATTCACTCCTCAGGTGCAGGCTGCCTATCAGAAGGTGGTGGCTGGTGTGGCCAAT
GCCCTGGCTCACAAATACCACTGAGATCTTTTTCCCTCTGCCAAAAATTATGGGGACATCATGAAGCCCC
TTGAGCATCTGACTTCTGGCTAATAAAGGAAATTTATTTTCATTGCAATAGTGTGTTGGAATTTTTTGTG
TCTCTCACTCGGAAGGACATATGGGAGGGCAAATCATTTAAAACATCAGAATGAGTATTTGGTTTAGAGT
TTGGCAACATATGCCCATATGCTGGCTGCCATGAACAAAGGTTGGCTATAAAGAGGTCATCAGTATATGA
AACAGCCCCCTGCTGTCCATTCCTTATTCCATAGAAAAGCCTTGACTTGAGGTTAGATTTTTTTTATATT
TTGTTTTGTGTTATTTTTTTCTTTAACATCCCTAAAATTTTCCTTACATGTTTTACTAGCCAGATTTTTC
CTCCTCTCCTGACTACTCCCAGTCATAGCTGTCCCTCTTCTCTTATGGAGATCCCTCGACCTGCAGCCCA
AGCTTGAATTCTCTAGAATTACCCTGTTATCCCTATGCTTGGTTTACCGAGCTCTTATTGGTTTTCAAAC
TTCATTGACTGTGCCCAACGCGCCTGGGAGCTCACGGGGACAGCCCCCCCCCAAAGCCCCCAGGGATGTA
ATTACGTCCCTCCCCCGCTAGGGGGCAGCAGCGAGCCGCCCGGGGCTCCGCTCCGGTCCGGCGCTCCCCC
CGCATCCCCGAGCCGGCAGCGTGCGGGGACAGCCCGGGCACGGGGAAGGTGGCACGGGATCGCTTTCCTC
TGAACGCTTCTCGCTGCTCTTTGAGCCTGCAGACACCTGGGGGGATACGGGGAAAAAGCTAGGCTGAAAG
ACCGGTTCTTAGAATGACACGCGCCTGGGAGCTCACGGGGACAGCCCCCCCCCAAAGCCCCCAGGGATGT
AATTACGTCCCTCCCCCGCTAGGGGGCAGCAGCGAGCCGCCCGGGGCTCCGCTCCGGTCCGGCGCTCCCC
CCGCATCCCCGAGCCGGCAGCGTGCGGGGACAGCCCGGGCACGGGGAAGGTGGCACGGGATCGCTTTCCT
CTGAACGCTTCTCGCTGCTCTTTGAGCCTGCAGACACCTGGGGGGATACGGGGAAAAAGCTAACTTCTGA
GACGACAACTTTGTATAGAAAAGTTGGCTCCGAATTCGCCCTTGACAGCAGAGATCCAGTTTGGTTAATT
AATTGGCTCCGGTGCCCGTCAGTGGGCAGAGCGCACATCGCCCACAGTCCCCGAGAAGTTGTGGGGAGGG
GTCGGCAATTGAACCGGTGCCTAGAGAAGGTGGCGCGGGGTAAACTGGGAAAGTGATGTCGTGTACTGGC
TCCGCCTTTTTCCCGAGGGTGGGGGAGAACCGTATATAAGTGCAGTAGTCGCCGTGAACGTTCTTTTTCG
CAACGGGTTTGCCGCCAGAACACAGGTAAGTGCCGTGTGTGGTTCCCGCGGGCCTGGCCTCTTTACGGGT
TATGGCCCTTGCGTGCCTTGAATTACTTCCACCTGGCTGCAGTACGTGATTCTTGATCCCGAGCTTCGGG
TTGGAAGTGGGTGGGAGAGTTCGAGGCCTTGCGCTTAAGGAGCCCCTTCGCCTCGTGCTTGAGTTGAGGC
CTGGCCTGGGCGCTGGGGCCGCCGCGTGCGAATCTGGTGGCACCTTCGCGCCTGTCTCGCTGCTTTCGAT
AAGTCTCTAGCCATTTAAAATTTTTGATGACCTGCTGCGACGCTTTTTTTCTGGCAAGATAGTCTTGTAA
ATGCGGGCCAAGATCTGCACACTGGTATTTCGGTTTTTGGGGCCGCGGGCGGCGACGGGGCCCGTGCGTC
CCAGCGCACATGTTCGGCGAGGCGGGGCCTGCGAGCGCGGCCACCGAGAATCGGACGGGGGTAGTCTCAA
GCTGGCCGGCCTGCTCTGGTGCCTGGCCTCGCGCCGCCGTGTATCGCCCCGCCCTGGGCGGCAAGGCTGG
CCCGGTCGGCACCAGTTGCGTGAGCGGAAAGATGGCCGCTTCCCGGCCCTGCTGCAGGGAGCTCAAAATG
GAGGACGCGGCGCTCGGGAGAGCGGGCGGGTGAGTCACCCACACAAAGGAAAAGGGCCTTTCCGTCCTCA
GCCGTCGCTTCATGTGACTCCACGGAGTACCGGGCGCCGTCCAGGCACCTCGATTAGTTCTCGAGCTTTT
GGAGTACGTCGTCTTTAGGTTGGGGGGAGGGGTTTTATGCGATGGAGTTTCCCCACACTGAGTGGGTGGA
GACTGAAGTTAGGCCAGCTTGGCACTTGATGTAATTCTCCTTGGAATTTGCCCTTTTTGAGTTTGGATCT
TGGTTCATTCTCAAGCCTCAGACAGTGGTTCAAAGTTTTTTTCTTCCATTTCAGGTGTCGTGAGAAGGGC
GAATTCGACCCAAGTTTGTACAAAAAAGCAGGCTGGATCCAGGTGCCACCATGGTGAGCGAGCTGATTAA
GGAGAACATGCACATGAAGCTGTACATGGAGGGCACCGTGAACAACCACCACTTCAAGTGCACATCCGAG
GGCGAAGGCAAGCCCTACGAGGGCACCCAGACCATGAGAATCAAGGCGGTCGAGGGCGGCCCTCTCCCCT
TCGCCTTCGACATCCTGGCTACCAGCTTCATGTACGGCAGCAAAACCTTCATCAACCACACCCAGGGCAT
CCCCGACTTCTTTAAGCAGTCCTTCCCCGAGGGCTTCACATGGGAGAGAGTCACCACATACGAAGATGGG
GGCGTGCTGACCGCTACCCAGGACACCAGCCTCCAGGACGGCTGCCTCATCTACAACGTCAAGATCAGAG
GGGTGAACTTCCCATCCAACGGCCCTGTGATGCAGAAGAAAACACTCGGCTGGGAGGCCTCCACCGAGAC
ACTGTACCCCGCTGACGGCGGCCTGGAAGGCAGAGCCGACATGGCCCTGAAGCTCGTGGGCGGGGGCCAC
CTGATCTGCAACCTTAAGACCACATACAGATCCAAGAAACCCGCTAAGAACCTCAAGATGCCCGGCGTCT
ACTATGTGGACAGGAGACTGGAAAGAATCAAGGAGGCCGACAAAGAGACATACGTCGAGCAGCACGAGGT
GGCTGTGGCCAGATACTGCGACCTCCCTAGCAAACTGGGGCACAAACTTAATTGAGAATTCTACCACCCA
GCTTTCTTGTACAAAGTGGTACGTCTCAAGACCAGAGGTCTCTGCTTCCCACTCAACTGCCTGTCTGTGC
CTGCTGTACTGCCTGTCTGTGCCTGCTGTACTGCCTGTCTGTGCCTGCTGTACTGCCTGTCTGTGCCTGC
TGTCAACCAGAAGAGACCTGTGCTTCACTCCTCAGGTGCAGGCTGCCTATCAGAAGGTGGTGGCTGGTGT
GGCCAATGCCCTGGCTCACAAATACCACTGAGATCTTTTTCCCTCTGCCAAAAATTATGGGGACATCATG
AAGCCCCTTGAGCATCTGACTTCTGGCTAATAAAGGAAATTTATTTTCATTGCAATAGTGTGTTGGAATT
TTTTGTGTCTCTCACTCGGAAGGACATATGGGAGGGCAAATCATTTAAAACATCAGAATGAGTATTTGGT
TTAGAGTTTGGCAACATATGCCCATATGCTGGCTGCCATGAACAAAGGTTGGCTATAAAGAGGTCATCAG
TATATGAAACAGCCCCCTGCTGTCCATTCCTTATTCCATAGAAAAGCCTTGACTTGAGGTTAGATTTTTT
TTATATTTTGTTTTGTGTTATTTTTTTCTTTAACATCCCTAAAATTTTCCTTACATGTTTTACTAGCCAG
ATTTTTCCTCCTCTCCTGACTACTCCCAGTCATAGCTGTCCCTCTTCTCTTATGGAGATCCCGAGCGGTG
CGTTTTTATGCTTGTAGTATTGTATAATGTTTTTAAGATCCAAGCTTCTGACCTCTTCTCTTCCTCCCAC
AGGGCCTCGAGACAATTGCATCGATGGTACCAGTGAAAGTCTGCAATGAATTCGAGTTGGCGCGCCTGTC
ATTCTAAATCTCTCTTTCAGCCTAAAGCTTTTTCCCCGTATCCCCCCAGGTGTCTGCAGGCTCAAAGAGC
AGCGAGAAGCGTTCAGAGGAAAGCGATCCCGTGCCACCTTCCCCGTGCCCGGGCTGTCCCCGCACGCTGC
CGGCTCGGGGATGCGGGGGGAGCGCCGGACCGGAGCGGAGCCCCGGGCGGCTCGCTGCTGCCCCCTAGCG
GGGGAGGGACGTAATTACATCCCTGGGGGCTTTGGGAGGGGGCTGTCCCCGTGAGCTCCCAGGCGCGCCT
GTCATTCTAAATCTCTCTTTCAGCCTAAAGCTTTTTCCCCGTATCCCCCCAGGTGTCTGCAGGCTCAAAG
AGCAGCGAGAAGCGTTCAGAGGAAAGCGATCCCGTGCCACCTTCCCCGTGCCCGGGCTGTCCCCGCACGC
TGCCGGCTCGGGGATGCGGGGGGAGCGCCGGACCGGAGCGGAGCCCCGGGCGGCTCGCTGCTGCCCCCTA
GCGGGGGAGGGACGTAATTACATCCCTGGGGGCTTTGGGGGGGGGCTGTCCCCGTGAGCTCCCAGGCGCG
CCAACTCGGTACCGTATCGATGTCGACGTTAACGCTAGTGATATCAACTTTGTATAGAAAAGTTGGCTCC
GAATTCGCCCTTGACAGCAGAGATCCAGTTTGGTTAATTAATTGGCTCCGGTGCCCGTCAGTGGGCAGAG
CGCACATCGCCCACAGTCCCCGAGAAGTTGTGGGGAGGGGTCGGCAATTGAACCGGTGCCTAGAGAAGGT
GGCGCGGGGTAAACTGGGAAAGTGATGTCGTGTACTGGCTCCGCCTTTTTCCCGAGGGTGGGGGAGAACC
GTATATAAGTGCAGTAGTCGCCGTGAACGTTCTTTTTCGCAACGGGTTTGCCGCCAGAACACAGGTAAGT
GCCGTGTGTGGTTCCCGCGGGCCTGGCCTCTTTACGGGTTATGGCCCTTGCGTGCCTTGAATTACTTCCA
CCTGGCTGCAGTACGTGATTCTTGATCCCGAGCTTCGGGTTGGAAGTGGGTGGGAGAGTTCGAGGCCTTG
CGCTTAAGGAGCCCCTTCGCCTCGTGCTTGAGTTGAGGCCTGGCCTGGGCGCTGGGGCCGCCGCGTGCGA
ATCTGGTGGCACCTTCGCGCCTGTCTCGCTGCTTTCGATAAGTCTCTAGCCATTTAAAATTTTTGATGAC
CTGCTGCGACGCTTTTTTTCTGGCAAGATAGTCTTGTAAATGCGGGCCAAGATCTGCACACTGGTATTTC
GGTTTTTGGGGCCGCGGGCGGCGACGGGGCCCGTGCGTCCCAGCGCACATGTTCGGCGAGGCGGGGCCTG
CGAGCGCGGCCACCGAGAATCGGACGGGGGTAGTCTCAAGCTGGCCGGCCTGCTCTGGTGCCTGGCCTCG
CGCCGCCGTGTATCGCCCCGCCCTGGGCGGCAAGGCTGGCCCGGTCGGCACCAGTTGCGTGAGCGGAAAG
ATGGCCGCTTCCCGGCCCTGCTGCAGGGAGCTCAAAATGGAGGACGCGGCGCTCGGGAGAGCGGGCGGGT
GAGTCACCCACACAAAGGAAAAGGGCCTTTCCGTCCTCAGCCGTCGCTTCATGTGACTCCACGGAGTACC
GGGCGCCGTCCAGGCACCTCGATTAGTTCTCGAGCTTTTGGAGTACGTCGTCTTTAGGTTGGGGGGAGGG
GTTTTATGCGATGGAGTTTCCCCACACTGAGTGGGTGGAGACTGAAGTTAGGCCAGCTTGGCACTTGATG
TAATTCTCCTTGGAATTTGCCCTTTTTGAGTTTGGATCTTGGTTCATTCTCAAGCCTCAGACAGTGGTTC
AAAGTTTTTTTCTTCCATTTCAGGTGTCGTGAGAAGGGCGAATTCGACCCAAGTTTGTACAAAAAAGCAG
GCTCGCCACCATGGTGAGCAAGGGCGAGGAGCTGTTCACCGGGGTGGTGCCCATCCTGGTCGAGCTGGAC
GGCGACGTAAACGGCCACAAGTTCAGCGTGAGGGGCGAGGGCGAGGGCGATGCCACCAACGGCAAGCTGA
CCCTGAAGTTCATCTGCACCACCGGCAAGCTGCCCGTGCCCTGGCCCACCCTCGTGACCACCCTGAGCCA
CGGCGTGCAGTGCTTCGCCCGCTACCCCGACCACATGAAGCAGCACGACTTCTTCAAGTCCGCCATGCCC
GAAGGCTACGTCCAGGAGCGCACCATCTTCTTCAAGGACGACGGCACCTACAAGACCCGCGCCGAGGTGA
AGTTCGAGGGCGACACCCTAGTGAACCGCATCGAGCTGAAGGGCGTCGACTTCAAGGAGGACGGCAACAT
CCTGGGGCACAAGCTGGAGTACAACTTCAACAGCCACAACATCTATATCATGGCCGTCAAGCAGAAGAAC
GGCATCAAGGTGAACTTCAAGATCCGCCACAACGTGGAGGACGGCAGCGTGCAGCTCGCCGACCACTACC
AGCAGAACACCCCCATCGGCGACGGCCCCGTGCTGCTGCCCGACAGCCACTACCTGAGCACCCAGTCCGT
GCTGAGCAAAGACCCCAACGAGAAGCGCGATCACATGGTCCTGCTGGAGTTCCGCACCGCCGCCGGGATC
ACTCTCGGCATGGACGAGCTGTACAAGTAATACCACCCAGCTTTCTTGTACAAAGTGGTACGCGTGAATT
CACTCCTCAGGTGCAGGCTGCCTATCAGAAGGTGGTGGCTGGTGTGGCCAATGCCCTGGCTCACAAATAC
CACTGAGATCTTTTTCCCTCTGCCAAAAATTATGGGGACATCATGAAGCCCCTTGAGCATCTGACTTCTG
GCTAATAAAGGAAATTTATTTTCATTGCAATAGTGTGTTGGAATTTTTTGTGTCTCTCACTCGGAAGGAC
ATATGGGAGGGCAAATCATTTAAAACATCAGAATGAGTATTTGGTTTAGAGTTTGGCAACATATGCCCAT
ATGCTGGCTGCCATGAACAAAGGTTGGCTATAAAGAGGTCATCAGTATATGAAACAGCCCCCTGCTGTCC
ATTCCTTATTCCATAGAAAAGCCTTGACTTGAGGTTAGATTTTTTTTATATTTTGTTTTGTGTTATTTTT
TTCTTTAACATCCCTAAAATTTTCCTTACATGTTTTACTAGCCAGATTTTTCCTCCTCTCCTGACTACTC
CCAGTCATAGCTGTCCCTCTTCTCTTATGGAGATCCCTCGACCTGCAGCCCAAGCTTGGCGTAATCATGG
TCATAGCTGTTTCCTGTGTGAAATTGTTATCCGCTCACAATTCCACACAACATACGAGCCGGAAGCATAA
AGTGTAAAGCCTGGGGTGCCTAATGAGTGAGCTAACTCACATTAATTGCGTTGCGCTCACTGCCCGCTTT
CCAGTCGGGAAACCTGTCGTGCCAGCGGATCGACAGTACTAAGCTTGGTCTAATACCCAATCTCTCGTCT
TATCCAGATGTTTTATACGCCTCTGGCCCGTGTCTCAAAATCTCTGATGTTACATTGCACAAGATAAAAT
AATATCATCATGAACAATAAAACTGTCTGCTTACATAAACAGTAATACAAGGGGTGTTATGAGCCATATT
CAACGGGAAACGTCGAGGCCGCGATTAAATTCCAACATGGATGCTGATTTATATGGGTATAAATGGGCTC
GCGATAATGTCGGGCAATCAGGTGCGACAATCTATCGCTTGTATGGGAAGCCCGATGCGCCAGAGTTGTT
TCTGAAACATGGCAAAGGTAGCGTTGCCAATGATGTTACAGATGAGATGGTCAGACTAAACTGGCTGACG
GAATTTATGCCTCTTCCGACCATCAAGCATTTTATCCGTACTCCTGATGATGCATGGTTACTCACCACTG
CGATCCCCGGAAAAACAGCATTCCAGGTATTAGAAGAATATCCTGATTCAGGTGAAAATATTGTTGATGC
GCTGGCAGTGTTCCTGCGCCGGTTGCATTCGATTCCTGTTTGTAATTGTCCTTTTAACAGCGATCGCGTA
TTTCGTCTCGCTCAGGCGCAATCACGAATGAATAACGGTTTGGTTGATGCGAGTGATTTTGATGACGAGC
GTAATGGCTGGCCTGTTGAACAAGTCTGGAAAGAAATGCATAAACTTTTGCCATTCTCACCGGATTCAGT
CGTCACTCATGGTGATTTCTCACTTGATAACCTTATTTTTGACGAGGGGAAATTAATAGGTTGTATTGAT
GTTGGACGAGTCGGAATCGCAGACCGATACCAGGATCTTGCCATCCTATGGAACTGCCTCGGTGAGTTTT
CTCCTTCATTACAGAAACGGCTTTTTCAAAAATATGGTATTGATAATCCTGATATGAATAAATTGCAGTT
TCATTTGATGCTCGATGAGTTTTTCTAATCAGAATTGGTTAATTGGTTGTAACACTGGCAGAGCATTACG
CTGACTTGACGGGACGGCGCAAGCTCATGACCAAAATCCCTTAACGTGAGTTACGCGTCGTTCCACTGAG
CGTCAGAGGTATCACTAGTATTACAGAGGTAAGTTATAACAGTCGCCTAACCC
Features (pLannotate 1.2.2; 28 found; start..end, strand, type, name):
     87..675     -  rep_origin     ori: high-copy-number ColE1/pMB1/pBR322/pUC origin of replication
    846..1706    -  CDS            AmpR: β-lactamase; bla; confers resistance to ampicillin, carbenicillin, and related antibiotics
   1707..1778    -  promoter       AmpR promoter: bla
   1857..2456    +  CDS            PuroR: puromycin N-acetyltransferase; pac from Streptomyces alboniger; confers resistance to puromycin
   2461..2541    +  CDS            HBB (fragment): HBB_PONPY - Experimental evidence at transcript level: Swiss-Prot protein existence level 2. Involved in oxygen transport from the lung to the various peripheral tissues. From Pongo pygmaeus (Bornean orangutan).
   2612..2667    +  polyA_signal   β-globin poly(A) signal: rabbit β-globin polyadenylation signal (Gil and Proudfoot, 1987)
   3646..3666    +  protein_bind   attB4: mutant version of attB; core recombination site for the Gateway® BP reaction BP Clonase™
   3734..3945    +  promoter       EF-1α core promoter: core promoter for human elongation factor EF-1α
   3946..4884    +  intron         EF-1α intron A: intron upstream of the start codon of human EF-1α
   4911..4931    +  protein_bind   attB1: mutant version of attB; core recombination site for the Gateway® BP reaction BP Clonase™
   4951..5646    +  CDS            mKate2: mKate2 is a basic (constitutively fluorescent) red fluorescent protein published in 2009, derived from Entacmaea quadricolor. It is reported to be a rapidly-maturing monomer with moderate acid sensitivity.
   5666..5690    -  protein_bind   attB2: mutant version of attB; recombination site for the Gateway® BP reaction BP Clonase™
   5834..5908    +  CDS            HBB (fragment): HBB_PONPY - Experimental evidence at transcript level: Swiss-Prot protein existence level 2. Involved in oxygen transport from the lung to the various peripheral tissues. From Pongo pygmaeus (Bornean orangutan).
   5979..6034    +  polyA_signal   β-globin poly(A) signal: rabbit β-globin polyadenylation signal (Gil and Proudfoot, 1987)
   6418..6443    +  misc_feature   SA: splice acceptor site
   7115..7135    +  protein_bind   attB4: mutant version of attB; core recombination site for the Gateway® BP reaction BP Clonase™
   7203..7414    +  promoter       EF-1α core promoter: core promoter for human elongation factor EF-1α
   7415..8353    +  intron         EF-1α intron A: intron upstream of the start codon of human EF-1α
   8380..8400    +  protein_bind   attB1: mutant version of attB; core recombination site for the Gateway® BP reaction BP Clonase™
   8411..9127    +  CDS            EBFP2: EBFP2 is a basic (constitutively fluorescent) blue fluorescent protein published in 2007, derived from Aequorea victoria. It is reported to be a rapidly-maturing monomer with moderate acid sensitivity.
   9135..9159    -  protein_bind   attB2: mutant version of attB; recombination site for the Gateway® BP reaction BP Clonase™
   9163..9243    +  CDS            HBB (fragment): HBB_PONPY - Experimental evidence at transcript level: Swiss-Prot protein existence level 2. Involved in oxygen transport from the lung to the various peripheral tissues. From Pongo pygmaeus (Bornean orangutan).
   9314..9369    +  polyA_signal   β-globin poly(A) signal: rabbit β-globin polyadenylation signal (Gil and Proudfoot, 1987)
   9752..9774    -  protein_bind   lac operator (fragment): The lac repressor binds to the lac operator to inhibit transcription in E. coli. This inhibition can be relieved by adding lactose or isopropyl-β-D-thiogalactopyranoside (IPTG). lac repressor encoded by lacI
   9778..9808    -  promoter       lac promoter: promoter for the E. coli lac operon
   9823..9844    -  protein_bind   CAP binding site: CAP binding activates transcription in the presence of cAMP. E. coli catabolite activator protein
   9857..9896    -  CDS            lacI (fragment): lac repressor; lacI; The lac repressor binds to the lac operator to inhibit transcription in E. coli. This inhibition can be relieved by adding lactose or isopropyl-β-D-thiogalactopyranoside (IPTG).
  10069..10878   +  CDS            KanR: aminoglycoside phosphotransferase; aph(3')-Ia; confers resistance to kanamycin in bacteria or G418 (Geneticin®) in eukaryotes
