[The description below was written by a language model from this plasmid's Addgene catalogue record and pLannotate feature annotations shown in this document.]
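Description:
LSB-hsa-miR-214-3p is an 11 kb mammalian expression plasmid built on the Low Sensor Backbone (LSB) and designed as a two-colour fluorescent sensor of microRNA activity. It replicates in E. coli from a high-copy ColE1/pUC-type origin and carries both a β-lactamase gene (ampicillin) and an aph(3')-Ia gene (kanamycin), with both antibiotics listed for bacterial selection. A puromycin N-acetyltransferase coding sequence followed by a rabbit β-globin polyadenylation signal is also present for selection in mammalian cells. No promoter for it is annotated in the feature table.

The payload consists of two parallel transcription units with the same architecture: a human EF-1α core promoter with its intron A, a fluorescent protein coding sequence flanked by Gateway attB1/attB2 scars (attB4 lies upstream of each promoter), and a β-globin-derived 3' region with poly(A) signal. The first unit expresses the red protein mKate2, and according to the record it carries a target site for human miR-214-3p in its 3' UTR. That site is not separately annotated, but an unannotated gap between attB2 and the β-globin sequence is where it would be expected to lie. The second unit expresses EBFP2 without a target and serves as an internal reference for transfection and expression level. When miR-214-3p is active in a cell, the mKate2 transcript is repressed, so the mKate2-to-EBFP2 fluorescence ratio reports miRNA activity.

The depositor notes that the repeated poly(A) elements make the plasmid inherently unstable, and that the physical plasmid differs from the deposited sequence by short insertions flanking the puromycin coding region, which do not impair puromycin selection.
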