Addgene plasmid #103353: LSB-hsa-miR-214-3p
Purpose: Used to sense miRNA activity using fluorescence based tools. hsa-miR-214-3p target in 3' UTR of of mKate. miRNA activity can be measured by the repression of mKate2 relative to EBFP2 fluorescent proteins . Plasmid is inherently unstable; please see Depositor Comments
Depositing lab: Ron Weiss. Depositing organization: Massachusetts Institute of Technology. Publication: A mixed antagonistic/synergistic miRNA repression model enables accurate predictions of multi-input miRNA sensor activity. Gam JJ, Babb J, Weiss R. Nat Commun. 2018 Jun 22;9(1):2430. doi: 10.1038/s41467-018-04575-0. PubMed 29934631.
Backbone
  Vector backbone: Low Sensor Backbone (LSB)
  Vector type: Mammalian Expression, Synthetic Biology
Growth in bacteria
  Bacterial resistance: Ampicillin and Kanamycin, 100 & 50 μg/mL
  Growth temperature: 30°C
  Growth strain: NEB Stable
  Copy number: High Copy
Gene/Insert
  Gene/Insert name: hsa-miR-214-3p target
  Species: H. sapiens (human)
  Entrez Gene: MIR214 (a.k.a. MIRN214, miRNA214, mir-214)
  Promoter: EF-1a
  Cloning method: Gibson Cloning
Terms and licenses: Academic/Nonprofit Terms; Industry Terms: Not Available to Industry
Depositor comments: Please note that this plasmid is inherently unstable due to a repeating poly A element. We recommend performing a diagnostic digest on multiple colonies upon receipt. The depositors would like to note the presence of several discrepancies between the depositor sequence and physical plasmid sequence. In particular, the sequences upstream and downstream of the puromycin coding region have 10 bp insertions which do not affect the ability to perform puromycin selection. The sequences for those regions within the physical plasmids are as follows: Upstream of Puro: GAATTCGACCGCCTGTCTCAAGGTGCCACC; Downstream of Puro: GCTTTGAGACTACGCGTGAATTCACTCCTC.
How to cite: LSB-hsa-miR-214-3p was a gift from Ron Weiss (Addgene plasmid # 103353 ; http://n2t.net/addgene:103353 ; RRID:Addgene_103353)
