>Addgene plasmid #103353 | LSB-hsa-miR-214-3p | depositor partial sequence | sequence record 195756 | hsa-miR-214-3p target
ACTGCCTGTCTGTGCCTGCTGT
