>Addgene plasmid #103353 | LSB-hsa-miR-214-3p | addgene partial sequence | sequence record 272219 | mKate2-F 5'-ACCCGCTAAGAACCTCAAGA-3'
TCAAGGAGGCCGACAAAGAGACATACGTCGAGCAGCACGAGGTGGCTGTGGCCAGATACTGCGACCTCCC
TAGCAAACTGGGGCACAAACTTAATTGAGAATTCTACCACCCAGCTTTCTTGTACAAAGTGGTACGTCTC
AAGACCAGAGGTCTCTGCTTCCCACTCAACTGCCTGTCTGTGCCTGCTGTACTGCCTGTCTGTGCCTGCT
GTACTGCCTGTCTGTGCCTGCTGTACTGCCTGTCTGTGCCTGCTGTCAACCAGAAGAGACCTGTGCTTCA
CTCCTCAGGTGCAGGCTGCCTATCAGAAGGTGGTGGCTGGTGTGGCCAATGCCCTGGCTCACAAATACCA
CTGAGATCTTTTTCCCTCTGCCAAAA
